Addgene plasmid #22789: pAc5.1A-Dm-mir-6-1,2,3
Depositing lab: Elisa Izaurralde. Depositing organization: Max Planck Institute for Developmental Biology. Publication: Genome-wide analysis of mRNAs regulated by Drosha and Argonaute proteins in Drosophila melanogaster. Rehwinkel J, Natalin P, Stark A, Brennecke J, Cohen SM, Izaurralde E. Mol Cell Biol. 2006 Apr . 26(8):2965-75. 10.1128/MCB.26.8.2965-2975.2006 PubMed 16581772.
Backbone
  Vector backbone: pAc5.1A
  Backbone manufacturer: Invitrogen
  Backbone size w/o insert (bp): 5348
  Vector type: Drosophila expression
Growth in bacteria
  Bacterial resistance: Ampicillin, 100 μg/mL
  Growth temperature: 37°C
  Growth strain: DH5alpha
  Growth instructions: Dh5 alpha and XL1-blue
  Copy number: High Copy
Gene/Insert
  Gene/Insert name: micro RNA 6-1, micro RNA 6-2, micro RNA 6-3 (alt name: mir-6-1,2,3,)
  Species: D. melanogaster (fly); primary transcript
  Insert size (bp): 869
  GenBank ID: NR_001778 NR_001780 NR_001779
  Entrez Gene: mir-6-1 (a.k.a. Dmel_CR33004, CR33004, Dmel\CR33004, miR-6, miR-6-1, miR6-1, mir-6)
  Cloning method: Restriction Enzyme; 5′ cloning site EcoRI (not destroyed); 3′ cloning site XhoI (not destroyed)
  Sequencing primers: 5′ Ac5 forward primer site; 3′ BGH reverse priming site
Terms and licenses: Academic/Nonprofit Terms; Industry Terms: Not Available to Industry
How to cite: pAc5.1A-Dm-mir-6-1,2,3 was a gift from Elisa Izaurralde (Addgene plasmid # 22789 ; http://n2t.net/addgene:22789 ; RRID:Addgene_22789)
