[The description below was written by a language model from this plasmid's Addgene catalogue record and pLannotate feature annotations shown in this document.]
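Description:
pAc5.1A-Dm-mir-6-1,2,3 is a Drosophila expression plasmid built on the commercial pAc5.1A backbone and used to overexpress a cluster of fly microRNAs in cultured insect cells. It is propagated in E. coli as a high-copy plasmid through a ColE1/pUC-type origin and is selected with ampicillin via the β-lactamase gene and its native bla promoter. The annotation also picks up short fragments resembling a tetracycline resistance gene and SV40 large T antigen. These appear to be non-functional backbone remnants rather than working markers. No selectable marker for fly cells is annotated, which suggests transient transfection or co-transfection with a separate selection plasmid.

The payload is an 869 bp segment of D. melanogaster primary microRNA transcript, cloned between EcoRI and XhoI sites that were both preserved. It sits downstream of the strong, constitutive actin 5C (Ac5) promoter and upstream of the SV40 polyadenylation region. The catalogue names the insert as mir-6-1, mir-6-2 and mir-6-3, and the feature table does show three consecutive mir-6 precursor hairpins. It also detects mir-4 and mir-5 family precursors immediately upstream within the same insert, so the cloned fragment seems to include neighbouring hairpins that the catalogue name does not mention. Transcription from Ac5 should yield a polycistronic pri-miRNA that the endogenous Drosha and Dicer machinery processes into mature miRNAs. The vector's V5 epitope tag lies downstream of the insert but is irrelevant here, because the insert is non-coding. The associated publication analysed mRNAs regulated by Drosha and Argonaute proteins in Drosophila, so the plasmid probably served to supply miR-6 for testing miRNA-mediated repression of candidate targets.
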