Features (pLannotate 1.2.2; 13 found; start..end, strand, type, name):
     56..2568    +  promoter       Ac5 promoter: Drosophila melanogaster actin 5C promoter
   2623..2703    +  ncRNA          mir-4: Accession: RF03258 - mir-4 microRNA precursor family
   2767..2833    +  ncRNA          mir-5: Accession: RF00854 - microRNA mir-5
   2910..2986    +  ncRNA          mir-6: Accession: RF00143 - mir-6 microRNA precursor
   3050..3124    +  ncRNA          mir-6: Accession: RF00143 - mir-6 microRNA precursor
   3198..3276    +  ncRNA          mir-6: Accession: RF00143 - mir-6 microRNA precursor
   3502..3543    +  CDS            V5 tag: epitope tag from simian virus 5
   3643..3777    -  polyA_signal   SV40 poly(A) signal: SV40 polyadenylation signal
   3800..3884    -  CDS            large T antigen (fragment): large T antigen from SV40 (simian virus 40)
   3885..4355    +  CDS            TcR (fragment): tetracycline efflux protein; tet; confers resistance to tetracycline
   4399..4987    -  rep_origin     ori: high-copy-number ColE1/pMB1/pBR322/pUC origin of replication
   5158..6018    -  CDS            AmpR: β-lactamase; bla; confers resistance to ampicillin, carbenicillin, and related antibiotics
   6019..6123    -  promoter       AmpR promoter: bla
>Addgene plasmid #22789 | pAc5.1A-Dm-mir-6-1,2,3 | depositor full sequence | sequence record 10388 | Author sequence
CTTCAAGGAATTAATTCTATATTCTAAAAACACAAATGATACTTCTAAAAAAAATCATGAATGGCATCAA
CTCTGAATCAAATCTTTGCAGATGCACCTACTTCTCATTTCCACTGTCACATCATTTTTCCAGATCTCGC
TGCCTGTTATGTGGCCCACAAACCAAGACACGTTTTATGGCCATTAAAGCTGGCTGATCGTCGCCAAACA
CCAAATACATATCAATATGTACATTCGAGAAAGAAGCGATCAAAGAAGCGTCTTCGGGCGAGTAGGAGAA
TGCGGAGGAGAAGGAGAACGAGCTGATCTAGTATCTCTCCACAATCCAATGCCAACTGACCAACTGGCCA
TATTCGGAGCAATTTGAAGCCAATTTCCATCGCCTGGCGATCGCTCCATTCTTGGCTATATGTTTTTCAC
CGTTCCCGGGGCCATTTTCAAAGACTCGTCGGTAAGATAAGATTGTGTCACTCGCTGTCTCTCTTCATTT
GTCGAAGAATGCTGAGGAATTTCGCGATGACGTCGGCGAGTATTTTGAAGAATGAGAATAATTTGTATTT
ATACGAAAATCAGTTAGTGGAATTTTCTACAAAAACATGTTATCTATAGATAATTTTGTTGCAAAATATG
TTGACTATGACAAAGATTGTATGTATATACCTTTAATGTATTCTCATTTTCTTATGTATTTATAATGGCA
ATGATGATACTGATGATATTTTAAGATGATGCCAGACCACAGGCTGATTTCTGCGTCTTTTGCCGAACGC
AGTGCATGTGCGGTTGTTGTTTTTTGGAATAGTTTCAATTTTCGGACTGTCCGCTTTGATTTCAGTTTCT
TGGCTTATTCAAAAAGCAAAGTAAAGCCAAAAAAGCGAGATGGCAATACCAAATGCGGCAAAACGGTAGT
GGAAGGAAAGGGGTGCGGGGCAGCGGAAGGAAGGGTGGGGCGGGGCGTGGCGGGGTCTGTGGCTGGGCGC
GACGTCACCGACGTTGGAGCCACTCCTTTGACCATGTGTGCGTGTGTGTATTATTCGTGTCTCGCCACTC
GCCGGTTGTTTTTTTCTTTTTATCTCGCTCTCTCTAGCGCCATCTCGTACGCATGCTCAACGCACCGCAT
GTTGCCGTGTCCTTTATGCGTCATTTTGGCTCGAAATAGGCAATTATTTAAACAAAGATTAGTCAACGAA
AACGCTAAAATAAATAAGTCTACAATATGGTTACTTATTGCCATGTGTGTGCAGCCAACGATAGCAACAA
AAGCAACAACACAGTGGCTTTCCCTCTTTCACTTTTTGTTTGCAAGCGCGTGCGAGCAAGACGGCACGAC
CGGCAAACGCAATTACGCTGACAAAGAGCAGACGAAGTTTTGGCCGAAAAACATCAAGGCGCCTGATACG
AATGCATTTGCAATAACAATTGCGATATTTAATATTGTTTATGAAGCTGTTTGACTTCAAAACACACAAA
AAAAAAAATAAAACAAATTATTTGAAAGAGAATTAGGAATCGGACAGCTTATCGTTACGGGCTAACAGCA
CACCGAGACGAAATAGCTTACCTGACGTCACAGCCTCTGGAAGAACTGCCGCCAAGCAGAGAGAGAGAGA
AAAAGAGGGAGAGCAGCTTAGACCGCATGTGCTTGTGTGTGAGGCGTCTCTCTCTTCGTCTCCTGTTTGC
GCAAACGCATAGACTGCACTGAGAAAATCGATTACCTATTTTTTATGAATGAATATTTGCACTATTACTA
TTCAAAACTATTAAGATAGCAATCACATTCAATAGCCAAATACTATACCACCTGAGCGATGCAACGAAAT
GATCAATTTGAGCAAAAATGCTGCATATTTAGGACGGCATCATTATAGAAATGCTTCTTGCTGTGTACTT
TTCTCTCGTCTGGCAGCTGTTTCGCCGTTATTGTTAAAACCGGCTTAAGTTAGGTGTGTTTTCTACGACT
AGTGATGCCCCTACTAGAAGATGTGTGTTGCACAAATGTCCCTGAATAACCAATTTGAAGTGCAGATAGC
AGTAAACGTAAGCTAATATGAATATTATTTAACTGTAATGTTTTAATATCGCTGGACATTACTAATAAAC
CCACTATAAACACATGTACATATGTATGTTTTGGCATACAATGAGTAGTTGGGGAAAAAATGTGTAAAAG
CACCGTGACCATCACAGCATAAAGATAACCAGCTGAAGTATCGAATATGAGTAACCCCCAAATTGAATCA
CATGCCGCAACTGATAGGACCCATGGAAGTACACTCTTCATGGCGATATACAAGACACACACAAGCACGA
ACACCCAGTTGCGGAGGAAATTCTCCGTAAATGAAAACCCAATCGGCGAACAATTCATACCCATATATGG
TAAAAGTTTTGAACGCGACTTGAGAGCGGAGAGCATTGCGGCTGATAAGGTTTTAGCGCTAAGCGGGCTT
TATAAAACGGGCTGCGGGACCAGTTTTCATATCACTACCGTTTGAGTTCTTGTGCTGTGTGGATACTCCT
CCCGACACAAAGCCGCTCCATCAGCCAGCAGTCGTCTAATCCAGAGACCCCGGATCGGGGTACCTACTAG
TCCAGTGTGGTGGAATTCAATATTATGGAGCGGTTGCAATTAGTTTCTTTGGTCGTCCAGCCTTAGGTGA
TTTTTCCGGTCATAAAGCTAGACAACCATTGAAGTTCGTTGTGGCATTAGCAGCACCACGAGTCAAGAAA
TTATGTTAAGTGATCCCCAAATTCATCGGGCCATTCGCTAAAAGGAACGATCGTTGTGATATGAGTTGTT
TCCTAACATATCACAGTGATTTTCCTTTATAACGCATGTTTAAAGTCCACAACTCATCAAGGAAAATGAA
AGTCAAAGTTGGCAGCTTACTTAAACTTAATCACAGCCTTTAATGTAGAGGGAATAGTTGCTGTGCTGTA
AGTTAATATACCATATCTATATCACAGTGGCTGTTCTTTTTGTACCTAAAGTGCCTAACATCATTATTTA
ATTTTTTTTTTTTTTGGCACACGAATAACCATGCCGTTTTTAACCCAAGGGAACTTCTGCTGCTGATATA
TTATTGAAAAACTACTATATCACAGTGGCTGTTCTTTTTGGTTGCACGGCCAATTCCAACGATTTGTCAT
TTGTGGCACGCATTTGTGTCACCTCAGTGCGAAAATTGAAAATTGTACAAAAAGAAGGGAACGGTTGCTG
ATGATGTAGTTTGAAACTCTCACAATTTATATCACAGTGGCTGTTCTTTTTTGTTTGGCAATCGATCTAC
GTTCAGTGGTTTGCCAGGACATGAAACAGAAATATTTTCCGTCAACAGACTTCTGATTGCACAAATTCCT
CAAGCTTTGAACATTTGGGAAAAACTGATGAGACGTTGGTTTTCTAGCTTGTGCATCAATTCGTCATTTG
TCTGCAGTTTTGTCAATCTTTAATTGCACTTTACAATTCATTGCTTTCTCGAGTCTAGAGGGCCCTTCGA
AGGTAAGCCTATCCCTAACCCTCTCCTCGGTCTCGATTCTACGCGTACCGGTCATCATCACCATCACCAT
TGAGTTTAAACCCGCTGATCAGCCTCGACTGTGCCTTCTAAGGCCTGAGCTCGCTGATCAGCCTCGATCG
AGGATCCAGACATGATAAGATACATTGATGAGTTTGGACAAACCACAACTAGAATGCAGTGAAAAAAATG
CTTTATTTGTGAAATTTGTGATGCTATTGCTTTATTTGTAACCATTATAAGCTGCAATAAACAAGTTAAC
AACAACAATTGCATTCATTTTATGTTTCAGGTTCAGGGGGAGGTGTGGGAGGTTTTTTAAAGCAAGTAAA
ACCTCTACAAATGTGGTATGGCTGATTATGATCAGTCGACCGATGCCCTTGAGAGCCTTCAACCCAGTCA
GCTCCTTCCGGTGGGCGCGGGGCATGACTATCGTCGCCGCACTTATGACTGTCTTCTTTATCATGCAACT
CGTAGGACAGGTGCCGGCAGCGCTCTGGGTCATTTTCGGCGAGGACCGCTTTCGCTGGAGCGCGACGATG
ATCGGCCTGTCGCTTGCGGTATTCGGAATCTTGCACGCCCTCGCTCAAGCCTTCGTCACTGGTCCCGCCA
CCAAACGTTTCGGCGAGAAGCAGGCCATTATCGCCGGCATGGCGGCCGACGCGCTGGGCTACGTCTTGCT
GGCGTTCGCGACGCGAGGCTGGATGGCCTTCCCCATTATGATTCTTCTCGCTTCCGGCGGCATCGGGATG
CCCGCGTTGCAGGCCATGCTGTCCAGGCAGGTAGATGACGACCATCAGGGACAGCTTCAAGGATCGCTCG
CGGCTCTTACCAGCCAGCAAAAGGCCAGGAACCGTAAAAAGGCCGCGTTGCTGGCGTTTTTCCATAGGCT
CCGCCCCCCTGACGAGCATCACAAAAATCGACGCTCAAGTCAGAGGTGGCGAAACCCGACAGGACTATAA
AGATACCAGGCGTTTCCCCCTGGAAGCTCCCTCGTGCGCTCTCCTGTTCCGACCCTGCCGCTTACCGGAT
ACCTGTCCGCCTTTCTCCCTTCGGGAAGCGTGGCGCTTTCTCAATGCTCACGCTGTAGGTATCTCAGTTC
GGTGTAGGTCGTTCGCTCCAAGCTGGGCTGTGTGCACGAACCCCCCGTTCAGCCCGACCGCTGCGCCTTA
TCCGGTAACTATCGTCTTGAGTCCAACCCGGTAAGACACGACTTATCGCCACTGGCAGCAGCCACTGGTA
ACAGGATTAGCAGAGCGAGGTATGTAGGCGGTGCTACAGAGTTCTTGAAGTGGTGGCCTAACTACGGCTA
CACTAGAAGGACAGTATTTGGTATCTGCGCTCTGCTGAAGCCAGTTACCTTCGGAAAAAGAGTTGGTAGC
TCTTGATCCGGCAAACAAACCACCGCTGGTAGCGGTGGTTTTTTTGTTTGCAAGCAGCAGATTACGCGCA
GAAAAAAAGGATCTCAAGAAGATCCTTTGATCTTTTCTACGGGGTCTGACGCTCAGTGGAACGAAAACTC
ACGTTAAGGGATTTTGGTCATGAGATTATCAAAAAGGATCTTCACCTAGATCCTTTTAAATTAAAAATGA
AGTTTTAAATCAATCTAAAGTATATATGAGTAAACTTGGTCTGACAGTTACCAATGCTTAATCAGTGAGG
CACCTATCTCAGCGATCTGTCTATTTCGTTCATCCATAGTTGCCTGACTCCCCGTCGTGTAGATAACTAC
GATACGGGAGGGCTTACCATCTGGCCCCAGTGCTGCAATGATACCGCGAGACCCACGCTCACCGGCTCCA
GATTTATCAGCAATAAACCAGCCAGCCGGAAGGGCCGAGCGCAGAAGTGGTCCTGCAACTTTATCCGCCT
CCATCCAGTCTATTAATTGTTGCCGGGAAGCTAGAGTAAGTAGTTCGCCAGTTAATAGTTTGCGCAACGT
TGTTGCCATTGCTGCAGGCATCGTGGTGTCACGCTCGTCGTTTGGTATGGCTTCATTCAGCTCCGGTTCC
CAACGATCAAGGCGAGTTACATGATCCCCCATGTTGTGCAAAAAAGCGGTTAGCTCCTTCGGTCCTCCGA
TCGTTGTCAGAAGTAAGTTGGCCGCAGTGTTATCACTCATGGTTATGGCAGCACTGCATAATTCTCTTAC
TGTCATGCCATCCGTAAGATGCTTTTCTGTGACTGGTGAGTACTCAACCAAGTCATTCTGAGAATAGTGT
ATGCGGCGACCGAGTTGCTCTTGCCCGGCGTCAACACGGGATAATACCGCGCCACATAGCAGAACTTTAA
AAGTGCTCATCATTGGAAAACGTTCTTCGGGGCGAAAACTCTCAAGGATCTTACCGCTGTTGAGATCCAG
TTCGATGTAACCCACTCGTGCACCCAACTGATCTTCAGCATCTTTTACTTTCACCAGCGTTTCTGGGTGA
GCAAAAACAGGAAGGCAAAATGCCGCAAAAAAGGGAATAAGGGCGACACGGAAATGTTGAATACTCATAC
TCTTCCTTTTTCAATATTATTGAAGCATTTATCAGGGTTATTGTCTCATGAGCGGATACATATTTGAATG
TATTTAGAAAAATAAACAAATAGGGGTTCCGCGCACATTTCCCCGAAAAGTGCCACCTGACGTCTAAGAA
ACCATTATTATCATGACATTAACCTATAAAAATAGGCGTATCACGAGGCCCTTTCGT
