>Addgene plasmid #22789 | pAc5.1A-Dm-mir-6-1,2,3 | addgene partial sequence | sequence record 28624 | 22789 with BGH-rev
GGTNCTCATGGTGAGGTGATGATGACCGGTACGCGTAGAATCGAGACCGAGGAGAGGGTTAGGGATAGGC
TTACCTTCGAAGGGCCCTCTAGACTCGAGAAAGCAATGAATTGTAAAGTGCAATTAAAGATTGACAAAAC
TGCAGACAAATGACGAATTGATGCACAAGCTAGAAAACCAACGTCTCATCAGTTTTTCCCAAATGTTCAA
AGCTTGAGGAATTTGTGCAATCAGAAGTCTGTTGACGGAAAATATTTCTGTTTCATGTCCTGGCAAACCA
CTGAACGTAGATCGATTGCCAAACAAAAAAGAACAGCCACTGTGATATAAATTGTGAGAGTTTCAAACTA
CATCATCAGCAACCGTTCCCTTCTTTTTGTACAATTTTCAATTTTCGCACTGAAGTGACACAAATGCGTG
CCACAAATGACAAATCGTTGGAATTGGCCGTGCAACCAAAAAGAACAGCCACTGTGATATAGTAGTTTTT
CAATAATATATCAGCAGCAGAAGTTCCCTTGGGTTAAAAACGGCATGGTTATTCGTGTGCCAAAAAAAAA
AAAAATTAAATAATGATGTTAGGCACTTTAGGTACAAAAAGAACAGCCACTGTGATATAGATATGGTATA
TTAACTTACAGCACAGCAACTATTCCCTCTACATTAAAGGCTGTGATTAAGTTTAAGTAAGCTGCCAACT
TTGACTTTTATTTTCCTTGATGAGTTGGGGACTTTAAACCTGCGTT
